>Addgene plasmid #188487 | rtTA-sg-tdTomato90/816 | addgene full sequence | sequence record 369583 | Addgene NGS Result
CGCATCCCCGAGCCGGCAGCGTGCGGGGACAGCCCGGGCACGGGGAAGGTGGCACGGGATCGCTTTCCTC
TGAACGCTTCTCGCTGCTCTTTGAGCCTGCAGACACCTGGGGGGATACGGGGAAAAGGCCTCCACGGCCC
CATAAAGATGGTTAATGAGGGCCTATTTCCCATGATTCCTTCATATTTGCATATACGATACAAGGCTGTT
AGAGAGATAATTGGAATTAATTTGACTGTAAACACAAAGATATTAGTACAAAATACGTGACGTAGAAAGT
AATAATTTCTTGGGTAGTTTGCAGTTTTAAAATTATGTTTTAAAATGGACTATCATATGCTTATCGTAAC
TTGAAAGTATTTCGATTTCTTGGCTTTATATATCTTGTGGAAAGGACGAAACACCGGCCACGAGTTCGAG
ATCGAGTTTTAGAGCTAGAAATAGCAAGTTAAAATAAGGCTAGTCCGTTATCAACTTGAAAAAGTGGCAC
CGAGTCGGTGCTTTTTTTCCGCATTAACCCACCCAAGATCTGGCCTCCGCGCCGGGTTTTGGCGCCTCCC
GCGGGCGCCCCCCTCCTCACGGCGAGCGCTGCCACGTCAGACGAAGGGCGCAGCGAGCGTCCTGATCCTT
CCGCCCGGACGCTCAGGACAGCGGCCCGCTGCTCATAAGACTCGGCCTTAGAACCCCAGTATCAGCAGAA
GGACATTTTAGGACGGGACTTGGGTGACTCTAGGGCACTGGTTTTCTTTCCAGAGAGCGGAACAGGCGAG
GAAAAGTAGTCCCTTCTCGGCGATTCTGCGGAGGGATCTCCGTGGGGCGGTGAACGCCGATGATTATATA
AGGACGCGCCGGGTGTGGCACAGCTAGTTCCGTCGCAGCCGGGATTTGGGTCGCGGTTCTTGTTTGTGGA
TCGCTGTGATCGTCACTTGGTGAGTAGCGGGCTGCTGGGCTGGCCGGGGCTTTCGTGGCCGCCGGGCCGC
TCGGTGGGACGGAAGCGTGTGGAGAGACCGCCAAGGGCTGTAGTCTGGGTCCGCGAGCAAGGTTGCCCTG
AACTGGGGGTTGGGGGGAGCGCAGCAAAATGGCGGCTGTTCCCGAGTCTTGAATGGAAGACGCTTGTGAG
GCGGGCTGTGAGGTCGTTGAAACAAGGTGGGGGGCATGGTGGGCGGCAAGAACCCAAGGTCTTGAGGCCT
TCGCTAATGCGGGAAAGCTCTTATTCGGGTGAGATGGGCTGGGGCACCATCTGGGGACCCTGACGTGAAG
TTTGTCACTGACTGGAGAACTCGGTTTGTCGTCTGTTGCGGGGGCGGCAGTTATGGCGGTGCCGTTGGGC
AGTGCACCCGTACCTTTGGGAGCGCGCGCCCTCGTCGTGTCGTGACGTCACCCGTTCTGTTGGCTTATAA
TGCAGGGTGGGGCCACCTGCCGGTAGGTGTGCGGTAGGCTTTTCTCCGTCGCAGGACGCAGGGTTCGGGC
CTAGGGTAGGCTCTCCTGAATCGACAGGCGCCGGACCTCTGGTGAGGGGAGGGATAAGTGAGGCGTCAGT
TTCTTTGGTCGGTTTTATGTACCTATCTTCTTAAGTAGCTGAAGCTCCGGTTTTGAACTATGCGCTCGGG
GTTGGCGAGTGTGTTTTGTGAAGTTTTTTAGGCACCTTTTGAAATGTAATCATTTGGGTCAATATGTAAT
TTTCAGTGTTAGACTAGTAAATTGTCCGCTAAATTCTGGCCGTTTTTGGCTTTTTTGTTAGACGAAGCTT
GGTACCGAGCTCGGATCTCCACCCCGTACCGGTCCTGCAGTCGAATTCACCATGTCTAGACTGGACAAGA
GCAAAGTCATAAACGGAGCTCTGGAATTACTCAATGGTGTCGGTATCGAAGGCCTGACGACAAGGAAACT
CGCTCAAAAGCTGGGAGTTGAGCAGCCTACCCTGTACTGGCACGTGAAGAACAAGCGGGCCCTGCTCGAT
GCCCTGCCAATCGAGATGCTGGACAGGCATCATACCCACTTCTGCCCCCTGGAAGGCGAGTCATGGCAAG
ACTTTCTGCGGAACAACGCCAAGTCATACCGCTGTGCTCTCCTCTCACATCGCGACGGGGCTAAAGTGCA
TCTCGGCACCCGCCCAACAGAGAAACAGTACGAAACCCTGGAAAATCAGCTCGCGTTCCTGTGTCAGCAA
GGCTTCTCCCTGGAGAACGCACTGTACGCTCTGTCCGCCGTGGGCCACTTTACACTGGGCTGCGTATTGG
AGGAACAGGAGCATCAAGTAGCAAAAGAGGAAAGAGAGACACCTACCACCGATTCTATGCCCCCACTTCT
GAGACAAGCAATTGAGCTGTTCGACCGGCAGGGAGCCGAACCTGCCTTCCTTTTCGGCCTGGAACTAATC
ATATGTGGCCTGGAGAAACAGCTAAAGTGCGAAAGCGGCGGGCCGACCGACGCCCTTGACGATTTTGACT
TAGACATGCTCCCAGCCGATGCCCTTGACGACTTTGACCTTGATATGCTGCCTGCTGACGCTCTTGACGA
TTTTGACCTTGACATGCTCCCCGGGTAACTAAGTAAGGATCCGCGGCCGCACTAGAGGAATTCCGCCCCT
CTCCCCCCCCCCCCTAACGTTACTGGCCGAAGCCGCTTGGAATAAGGCCGGTGTGCGTTTGTCTATATGT
TATTTTCCACCATATTGCCGTCTTTTGGCAATGTGAGGGCCCGGAAACCTGGCCCTGTCTTCTTGACGAG
CATTCCTAGGGGTCTTTCCCCTCTCGCCAAAGGAATGCAAGGTCTGTTGAATGTCGTGAAGGAAGCAGTT
CCTCTGGAAGCTTCTTGAAGACAAACAACGTCTGTAGCGACCCTTTGCAGGCAGCGGAACCCCCCACCTG
GCGACAGGTGCCTCTGCGGCCAAAAGCCACGTGTATAAGATACACCTGCAAAGGCGGCACAACCCCAGTG
CCACGTTGTGAGTTGGATAGTTGTGGAAAGAGTCAAATGGCTCTCCTCAAGCGTATTCAACAAGGGGCTG
AAGGATGCCCAGAAGGTACCCCATTGTATGGGATCTGATCTGGGGCCTCGGTGCACATGCTTTACATGTG
TTTAGTCGAGGTTAAAAAAACGTCTAGGCCCCCCGAACCACGGGGACGTGGTTTTCCTTTGAAAAACACG
ATGATAAGCTTACCGGTCCACCATGATTGAACAAGATGGATTGCACGCAGGTTCTCCGGCCGCTTGGGTG
GAGAGGCTATTCGGCTATGACTGGGCACAACAGACAATCGGCTGCTCTGATGCCGCCGTGTTCCGGCTGT
CAGCGCAGGGGCGCCCGGTTCTTTTTGTCAAGACCGACCTGTCCGGTGCCCTGAATGAACTGCAAGACGA
GGCAGCGCGGCTATCGTGGCTGGCCACGACGGGCGTTCCTTGCGCAGCTGTGCTCGACGTTGTCACTGAA
GCGGGAAGGGACTGGCTGCTATTGGGCGAAGTGCCGGGGCAGGATCTCCTGTCATCTCACCTTGCTCCTG
CCGAGAAAGTATCCATCATGGCTGATGCAATGCGGCGGCTGCATACGCTTGATCCGGCTACCTGCCCATT
CGACCACCAAGCGAAACATCGCATCGAGCGAGCACGTACTCGGATGGAAGCCGGTCTTGTCGATCAGGAT
GATCTGGACGAAGAGCATCAGGGGCTCGCGCCAGCCGAACTGTTCGCCAGGCTCAAGGCGAGCATGCCCG
ACGGCGAGGATCTCGTCGTGACCCATGGCGATGCCTGCTTGCCGAATATCATGGTGGAAAATGGCCGCTT
TTCTGGATTCATCGACTGTGGCCGGCTGGGTGTGGCGGACCGCTATCAGGACATAGCGTTGGCTACCCGT
GATATTGCTGAAGAGCTTGGCGGCGAATGGGCTGACCGCTTCCTCGTGCTTTACGGTATCGCCGCTCCCG
ATTCGCAGCGCATCGCCTTCTATCGCCTTCTTGACGAGTTCTTCTGACAATCAACCTCTGGATTACAAAA
TTTGTGGTTAACTAACTAAACTTGTTTATTGCAGCTTATAATGGTTACAAATAAAGCAATAGCATCACAA
ATTTCACAAATAAAGCATTTTTTTCACTGCATTCTAGTTGTGGTTTGTCCAAACTCATCAATGTATCTTA
TCATGTCTGGAATTGACTCAAATGATGTCAATTAGTCTATCAGAAGCTCATCTGGTCTCCCTTCCGGGGG
ACAAGACATCCCTGTTTAATATTTAAACAGCAGTGTTCCCAAACTGGGTTCTTATATCCCTTGCTCTGGT
CAACCAGGTTGCAGGGTTTCCTGTCCTCACAGGAACGAAGTCCCTAAAGAAACAGTGGCAGCCAGGTTTA
GCCCCGGAATTGACTGGATTCCTTTTTTAGGGCCCATTGGTATGGCTTTTTCCCCGTATCCCCCCAGGTG
TCTGCAGGCTCAAAGAGCAGCGAGAAGCGTTCAGAGGAAAGCGATCCCGTGCCACCTTCCCCGTGCCCGG
GCTGTCCCCGCACGCTGCCGGCTCGGGGATGCGGGGGGAGCGCCGGACCGGAGCGGAGCCCCGGGCGGCT
CGCTGCTGCCCCCTAGCGGGGGAGGGACGTAATTACATCCCTGGGGGCTTTGGGGGGGGGCTGTCCCTGA
TATCTATAACAAGAAAATATATATATAATAAGTTATCACGTAAGTAGAACATGAAATAACAATATAATTA
TCGTATGAGTTAAATCTTAAAAGTCACGTAAAAGATAATCATGCGTCATTTTGACTCACGCGGTCGTTAT
AGTTCAAAATCAGTGACACTTACCGCATTGACAAGCACGCCTCACGGGAGCTCCAAGCGGCGACTGAGAT
GTCCTAAATGCACAGCGACGGATTCGCGCTATTTAGAAAGAGAGAGCAATATTTCAAGAATGCATGCGTC
AATTTTACGCAGACTATCTTTCTAGGGTTAATCTAGCTGCATCAGGATCATATCGTCGGGTCTTTTTTCC
GGCTCAGTCATCGCCCAAGCTGGCGCTATCTGGGCATCGGGGAGGAAGAAGCCCGTGCCTTTTCCCGCGA
GGTTGAAGCGGCATGGAAAGAGTTTGCCGAGGATGACTGCTGCTGCATTGACGTTGAGCGAAAACGCACG
TTTACCATGATGATTCGGGAAGGTGTGGCCATGCACGCCTTTAACGGTGAACTGTTCGTTCAGGCCACCT
GGGATACCAGTTCGTCGCGGCTTTTCCGGACACAGTTCCGGATGGTCAGCCCGAAGCGCATCAGCAACCC
GAACAATACCGGCGACAGCCGGAACTGCCGTGCCGGTGTGCAGATTAATGACAGCGGTGCGGCGCTGGGA
TATTACGTCAGCGAGGACGGGTATCCTGGCTGGATGCCGCAGAAATGGACATGGATACCCCGTGAGTTAC
CCGGCGGGCGCGCTTGGCGTAATCATGGTCATAGCTGTTTCCTGTGTGAAATTGTTATCCGCTCACAATT
CCACACAACATACGAGCCGGAAGCATAAAGTGTAAAGCCTGGGGTGCCTAATGAGTGAGCTAACTCACAT
TAATTGCGTTGCGCTCACTGCCCGCTTTCCAGTCGGGAAACCTGTCGTGCCAGCTGCATTAATGAATCGG
CCAACGCGCGGGGAGAGGCGGTTTGCGTATTGGGCGCTCTTCCGCTTCCTCGCTCACTGACTCGCTGCGC
TCGGTCGTTCGGCTGCGGCGAGCGGTATCAGCTCACTCAAAGGCGGTAATACGGTTATCCACAGAATCAG
GGGATAACGCAGGAAAGAACATGTGAGCAAAAGGCCAGCAAAAGGCCAGGAACCGTAAAAAGGCCGCGTT
GCTGGCGTTTTTCCATAGGCTCCGCCCCCCTGACGAGCATCACAAAAATCGACGCTCAAGTCAGAGGTGG
CGAAACCCGACAGGACTATAAAGATACCAGGCGTTTCCCCCTGGAAGCTCCCTCGTGCGCTCTCCTGTTC
CGACCCTGCCGCTTACCGGATACCTGTCCGCCTTTCTCCCTTCGGGAAGCGTGGCGCTTTCTCATAGCTC
ACGCTGTAGGTATCTCAGTTCGGTGTAGGTCGTTCGCTCCAAGCTGGGCTGTGTGCACGAACCCCCCGTT
CAGCCCGACCGCTGCGCCTTATCCGGTAACTATCGTCTTGAGTCCAACCCGGTAAGACACGACTTATCGC
CACTGGCAGCAGCCACTGGTAACAGGATTAGCAGAGCGAGGTATGTAGGCGGTGCTACAGAGTTCTTGAA
GTGGTGGCCTAACTACGGCTACACTAGAAGAACAGTATTTGGTATCTGCGCTCTGCTGAAGCCAGTTACC
TTCGGAAAAAGAGTTGGTAGCTCTTGATCCGGCAAACAAACCACCGCTGGTAGCGGTGGTTTTTTTGTTT
GCAAGCAGCAGATTACGCGCAGAAAAAAAGGATCTCAAGAAGATCCTTTGATCTTTTCTACGGGGTCTGA
CGCTCAGTGGAACGAAAACTCACGTTAAGGGATTTTGGTCATGAGATTATCAAAAAGGATCTTCACCTAG
ATCCTTTTAAATTAAAAATGAAGTTTTAAATCAATCTAAAGTATATATGAGTAAACTTGGTCTGACAGTT
ACCAATGCTTAATCAGTGAGGCACCTATCTCAGCGATCTGTCTATTTCGTTCATCCATAGTTGCCTGACT
CCCCGTCGTGTAGATAACTACGATACGGGAGGGCTTACCATCTGGCCCCAGTGCTGCAATGATACCGCGA
GACCCACGCTCACCGGCTCCAGATTTATCAGCAATAAACCAGCCAGCCGGAAGGGCCGAGCGCAGAAGTG
GTCCTGCAACTTTATCCGCCTCCATCCAGTCTATTAATTGTTGCCGGGAAGCTAGAGTAAGTAGTTCGCC
AGTTAATAGTTTGCGCAACGTTGTTGCCATTGCTACAGGCATCGTGGTGTCACGCTCGTCGTTTGGTATG
GCTTCATTCAGCTCCGGTTCCCAACGATCAAGGCGAGTTACATGATCCCCCATGTTGTGCAAAAAAGCGG
TTAGCTCCTTCGGTCCTCCGATCGTTGTCAGAAGTAAGTTGGCCGCAGTGTTATCACTCATGGTTATGGC
AGCACTGCATAATTCTCTTACTGTCATGCCATCCGTAAGATGCTTTTCTGTGACTGGTGAGTACTCAACC
AAGTCATTCTGAGAATAGTGTATGCGGCGACCGAGTTGCTCTTGCCCGGCGTCAATACGGGATAATACCG
CGCCACATAGCAGAACTTTAAAAGTGCTCATCATTGGAAAACGTTCTTCGGGGCGAAAACTCTCAAGGAT
CTTACCGCTGTTGAGATCCAGTTCGATGTAACCCACTCGTGCACCCAACTGATCTTCAGCATCTTTTACT
TTCACCAGCGTTTCTGGGTGAGCAAAAACAGGAAGGCAAAATGCCGCAAAAAAGGGAATAAGGGCGACAC
GGAAATGTTGAATACTCATACTCTTCCTTTTTCAATATTATTGAAGCATTTATCAGGGTTATTGTCTCAT
GAGCGGATACATATTTGAATGTATTTAGAAAAATAAACAAATAGGGGTTCCGCGCACATTTCCCCGAAAA
GTGCCACCTAAATTGTAAGCGTTAATATTTTGTTAAAATTCGCGTTAAATTTTTGTTAAATCAGCTCATT
TTTTAACCAATAGGCCGAAATCGGCAAAATCCCTTATAAATCAAAAGAATAGACCGAGATAGGGT
[37 nt withheld, positions 7696-7732]
AAAGAACGTGGACTCCAACGTCAAAGG
[49 nt withheld, positions 7760-7808]
T
[91 nt withheld, positions 7810-7900]
G
[124 nt withheld, positions 7902-8025]
CCCATTCGCCATTCAGGCTGCGCAACTGTTGGGAAGGGCGATCGGTGCGGGCCTCTTCGCTATTACGCCA
GCTGGCGAAAGGGGGATGTGCTGCAAGGCGATTAAGTTGGGTAACGCCAGGGTTTTCCCAGTCACGACGT
TGTAAAACGACGGCCAGTGAGCGCGCCTCGTTCATTCACGTTTTTGAACCCGTGGAGGACGGGCAGACTC
GCGGTGCAAATGTGTTTTACAGCGTGATGGAGCAGATGAAGATGCTCGACACGCTGCAGAACACGCAGCT
AGATTAACCCTAGAAAGATAATCATATTGTGACGTACGTTAAAGATAATCATGTGTAAAATTGACGCATG
TGTTTTATCGGTCTGTATATCGAGGTTTATTTATTAATTTGAATAGATATTAAGTTTTATTATATTTACA
CTTACATACTAATAATAAATTCAACAAACAATTTATTTATGTTTATTTATTTATTAAAAAAAACAAAAAC
TCAAAATTTCTTCTATAAAGTAACAAAACTTTTATGAGGGACAGCCCCCCCCCAAAGCCCCCAGGGATGT
AATTACGTCCCTCCCCCGCTAGGGGGCAGCAGCGAGCCGCCCGGGGCTCCGCTCCGGTCCGGCGCTCCCC
C
Features (pLannotate 1.2.2; 22 found; start..end, strand, type, name):
    157..397     +  promoter       U6 promoter: RNA polymerase III promoter for human U6 snRNA
    405..426     +  CDS            DsRed-Express (fragment): rapidly maturing tetrameric variant of DsRed fluorescent protein (Bevis and Glick, 2002) mammalian codon-optimized
    426..501     +  misc_RNA       gRNA scaffold: guide RNA scaffold for the Streptococcus pyogenes CRISPR/Cas9 system
    532..1743    +  promoter       UbC promoter: human ubiquitin C promoter
   1802..2499    +  CDS            rtTA3 (fragment): reverse tetracycline transactivator 3 activates expression from Tet-responsive promoters in the presence of doxycycline
   2429..2539    +  CDS            VP48: 3 tandem repeats of the minimal activation domain of herpes simplex virus VP16 (Cheng et al., 2013)
   2695..3157    +  misc_feature   IRES: internal ribosome entry site (IRES) of the encephalomyocarditis virus (EMCV)
   3173..3967    +  CDS            NeoR/KanR: aminoglycoside phosphotransferase from Tn5; aph(3')-II (or nptII); confers resistance to neomycin, kanamycin, and G418 (Geneticin®)
   3969..3996    +  misc_feature   WPRE (fragment): woodchuck hepatitis virus posttranscriptional regulatory element
   4009..4130    +  polyA_signal   SV40 poly(A) signal: SV40 polyadenylation signal
   4148..4240    +  ncRNA          G-CSF SLDE: Accession: RF00183 - G-CSF factor stem-loop destabilising element (SLDE)
   4937..5404    +  CDS            B (fragment): PORTL_LAMBD - Experimental evidence at protein level: Swiss-Prot protein existence level 1. Forms the portal vertex of the capsid (PubMed:6228056, PubMed:6232391). This portal plays critical roles in head assembly, genome packaging, neck/tail attachment, and genome ejection (Probable). The portal protein multimerizes as a single ring-shaped homododecamer arranged around a central channel (PubMed:6232391). Binds to the terminase subunits to form the packaging machine (PubMed:7799432). From Escherichia phage lambda (Bacteriophage lambda).
   5442..5458    -  protein_bind   lac operator: The lac repressor binds to the lac operator to inhibit transcription in E. coli. This inhibition can be relieved by adding lactose or isopropyl-β-D-thiogalactopyranoside (IPTG). lac repressor encoded by lacI
   5466..5496    -  promoter       lac promoter: promoter for the E. coli lac operon
   5511..5532    -  protein_bind   CAP binding site: CAP binding activates transcription in the presence of cAMP. E. coli catabolite activator protein
   5545..5637    -  CDS            lacI (fragment): lac repressor; lacI; The lac repressor binds to the lac operator to inhibit transcription in E. coli. This inhibition can be relieved by adding lactose or isopropyl-β-D-thiogalactopyranoside (IPTG).
   5820..6408    -  rep_origin     ori: high-copy-number ColE1/pMB1/pBR322/pUC origin of replication
   6579..7439    -  CDS            AmpR: β-lactamase; bla; confers resistance to ampicillin, carbenicillin, and related antibiotics
   7440..7544    -  promoter       AmpR promoter: bla
   7597..8025    -  rep_origin     f1 ori (sequence partly withheld): f1 bacteriophage origin of replication; arrow indicates direction of (+) strand synthesis
   8030..8185    -  CDS            lacZα (fragment): LacZα fragment of β-galactosidase; lacZ fragment
   8187..8306    +  CDS            B (fragment): PORTL_LAMBD - Experimental evidence at protein level: Swiss-Prot protein existence level 1. Forms the portal vertex of the capsid (PubMed:6228056, PubMed:6232391). This portal plays critical roles in head assembly, genome packaging, neck/tail attachment, and genome ejection (Probable). The portal protein multimerizes as a single ring-shaped homododecamer arranged around a central channel (PubMed:6232391). Binds to the terminase subunits to form the packaging machine (PubMed:7799432). From Escherichia phage lambda (Bacteriophage lambda).
