[The description below was written by a language model from this plasmid's Addgene catalogue record and pLannotate feature annotations shown in this document.]
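Description:
rtTA-sg-tdTomato90/816 is a mammalian CRISPR guide RNA plasmid built on the PB_rtTA_BsmBI backbone. It combines a single-guide RNA cassette with constitutive expression of the reverse tetracycline transactivator and a neomycin resistance marker. In bacteria it is maintained through a high-copy ColE1/pUC-type origin and selected with ampicillin via the β-lactamase gene. An f1 origin and remnants of lac/lacZα sequence are also present in the backbone. The "PB" prefix hints at a piggyBac transposon design, and the associated publication concerns stable integration, but the feature table annotates no transposon terminal repeats, so the mode of integration is not confirmed by the record.

The payload begins with a human U6 RNA polymerase III promoter driving a 20-nt spacer fused to the Streptococcus pyogenes Cas9 gRNA scaffold. The spacer was inserted by one-step BsmBI cloning, which destroyed both sites. The short "DsRed-Express fragment" annotation between promoter and scaffold is simply this spacer. tdTomato is a tandem dimer derived from DsRed, so the same target sequence occurs in both repeats. A single guide therefore cuts twice, at positions 90 and 816 of the coding sequence.

Downstream, a human UbC promoter drives rtTA3, followed by an EMCV IRES and NeoR and then an SV40 polyadenylation signal, so the transactivator and G418 resistance come from one bicistronic transcript. The plasmid carries no Cas9. The rtTA is presumably meant to activate a separately supplied doxycycline-inducible, Tet-responsive Cas9, in line with the inducible CRISPR-Cas9 system described in the publication. Here tdTomato serves as a fluorescent target for reading out cutting activity.
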