Addgene plasmid #188487: rtTA-sg-tdTomato90/816
Purpose: gRNA plasmid with neo resistance expressing a double cutting single gRNA targeting tdTomato fluorescent protein sites 90 & 816.
Depositing lab: Indeever Madireddy & Johan Sosa. Depositing organization: BioCurious. Publication: Stably Integrating an Inducible CRISPR-Cas9 to Protect Against Viral Infections in Vitro. Madireddy I, Pierson Smela M. MicroPubl Biol. 2022 Jun 16;2022. doi: 10.17912/micropub.biology.000590. eCollection 2022. PubMed 35789697.
Backbone
  Vector backbone: PB_rtTA_BsmBI
  Backbone manufacturer: System Biosciences
  Backbone size w/o insert (bp): 8652
  Vector type: Mammalian Expression, CRISPR
  Selectable markers: Neomycin (select with G418)
Growth in bacteria
  Bacterial resistance: Ampicillin, 100 μg/mL
  Growth temperature: 30°C
  Growth strain: DH5alpha
  Copy number: High Copy
Gene/Insert
  Gene/Insert name: tdTomato sgRNA (alt name: tandem dimer Tomato single guide RNA)
  gRNA/shRNA sequence: ggccacgagttcgagatcga
  Species: Synthetic
  Insert size (bp): 20
  Mutation: None
  Promoter: U6
  Cloning method: Restriction Enzyme; 5′ cloning site BsmBI (destroyed during cloning); 3′ cloning site BsmBI (destroyed during cloning)
  Sequencing primers: 5′ GAG GGC CTA TTT CCC ATG ATT
Terms and licenses: Academic/Nonprofit Terms; Industry Terms: Not Available to Industry
Depositor comments: This plasmid was cloned with the one step BsmBI restriction enzyme cloning method. Please note that gRNA sequences that do not start with a G, need a G added to the sequence before cloning for U6 promoter transcription.
How to cite: rtTA-sg-tdTomato90/816 was a gift from Indeever Madireddy & Johan Sosa (Addgene plasmid # 188487 ; http://n2t.net/addgene:188487 ; RRID:Addgene_188487)
